Addgene plasmid #156710: pD649-HAsp-SPACA6-Fc(DAPA)-AviTag-6xHis
Purpose: Mammalian expression of cell-surface protein extracellular domain fused to Fc(DAPA)-Avi-6xHis. Protein is secreted from cells.
Depositing lab: Chris Garcia. Depositing organization: Stanford University. Publication: A Human IgSF Cell-Surface Interactome Reveals a Complex Network of Protein-Protein Interactions. Wojtowicz WM, Vielmetter J, Fernandes RA, Siepe DH, Eastman CL, Chisholm GB, Cox S, Klock H, Anderson PW, Rue SM, Miller JJ, Glaser SM, Bragstad ML, Vance J, Lam AW, Lesley SA, Zinn K, Garcia KC. Cell. 2020 Aug 20;182(4):1027-1043.e17. doi: 10.1016/j.cell.2020.07.025. PubMed 32822567.
Backbone
  Vector backbone: pD649
  Backbone size w/o insert (bp): 6106
  Vector type: Mammalian Expression
Growth in bacteria
  Bacterial resistance: Ampicillin, 100 μg/mL
  Growth temperature: 37°C
  Growth strain: DH5alpha
  Copy number: High Copy
Gene/Insert
  Gene/Insert name: SPACA6 (alt name: SACA6)
  Species: H. sapiens (human)
  Insert size (bp): 807
  Mutation: Fc region of human IgG contains D265A and P329A mutations (DAPA)
  Entrez Gene: SPACA6 (a.k.a. LET7EH, LINC00085, NCRNA00085, SPACA6P)
  Promoter: CMV/SP6
  Tag / fusion protein: Fc(DAPA)-AviTag-6xHis (C terminal on backbone)
  Cloning method: Restriction Enzyme; 5′ cloning site GCGGCCGC (not destroyed); 3′ cloning site GGCGCGCC (not destroyed)
  Sequencing primers: 5′ ATTTAGGTGACACTATAG; 3′ CACGTACCAGTTGAACTTCACC
Resource information
  A portion of this plasmid was derived from a plasmid made by: synthesis by ThermoFisher
Terms and licenses: Academic/Nonprofit Terms; Industry Terms: Not Available to Industry
Depositor comments: Some plasmids in this collection may have an IS4-like element ISVsa5 family transposase upstream of the CMV promoter.
How to cite: pD649-HAsp-SPACA6-Fc(DAPA)-AviTag-6xHis was a gift from Chris Garcia (Addgene plasmid # 156710 ; http://n2t.net/addgene:156710 ; RRID:Addgene_156710)
