[The description below was written by a language model from this plasmid's Addgene catalogue record and pLannotate feature annotations shown in this document.]
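Description:
pD649-HAsp-SPACA6-Fc(DAPA)-AviTag-6xHis is a mammalian expression plasmid built on the pD649 backbone for producing the extracellular domain of human SPACA6, a sperm protein required for sperm–egg membrane fusion, as a secreted Fc fusion. It is propagated in E. coli as a high-copy plasmid through a ColE1/pUC-type origin and is selected with ampicillin via the β-lactamase gene. The sequenced record is 6,913 nt.

Expression is driven by the CMV immediate-early enhancer and promoter, followed by a fragment of CMV intron A. An SP6 promoter lies just upstream of the coding region and also serves as a sequencing primer site. The open reading frame starts with a signal peptide ("HAsp" in the name; the annotation software matches it only partially to an immunoglobulin heavy chain leader), which directs the product into the secretory pathway. The SPACA6 ectodomain is cloned between NotI and AscI sites that are preserved, and it is fused at its C-terminus to a human IgG1 Fc region. This Fc carries the D265A and P329A (DAPA) substitutions, which are generally used to reduce Fc effector interactions. An AviTag for site-specific BirA biotinylation and a 6xHis tag for metal-affinity purification are recorded in the catalogue but not called in the feature table, and a bGH polyadenylation signal ends the transcript.

A separate SV40/EM7-promoted cassette contains a puromycin N-acetyltransferase sequence with an SV40 poly(A) signal, which suggests possible puromycin selection in mammalian cells, although the record does not state this use. Small KanR, lacZα, ble and f1 ori fragments appear to be backbone remnants. The depositor notes that some plasmids in this collection may carry an IS4-like transposase upstream of the CMV promoter, though none is annotated here. The construct belongs to a collection used to map interactions among human IgSF cell-surface proteins.
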