Features (pLannotate 1.2.2; 21 found; start..end, strand, type, name):
    119..143     -  CDS            KanR (fragment): aminoglycoside phosphotransferase; aph(3')-Ia; confers resistance to kanamycin
    254..842     +  rep_origin     ori: high-copy-number ColE1/pMB1/pBR322/pUC origin of replication
   1067..1084    +  terminator     rrnB T2 terminator (fragment): transcription terminator T2 from the E. coli rrnB gene
   1109..1128    -  CDS            lacZα (fragment): LacZα fragment of β-galactosidase; lacZ fragment
   1584..1600    +  protein_bind   lac operator: The lac repressor binds to the lac operator to inhibit transcription in E. coli. This inhibition can be relieved by adding lactose or isopropyl-β-D-thiogalactopyranoside (IPTG). lac repressor encoded by lacI
   1843..2146    +  enhancer       CMV enhancer: human cytomegalovirus immediate early enhancer
   2147..2350    +  promoter       CMV promoter: human cytomegalovirus (CMV) immediate early promoter
   2486..2529    +  intron         CMV intron (fragment): modified intron A from human cytomegalovirus
   2581..2599    +  promoter       SP6 promoter: promoter for bacteriophage SP6 RNA polymerase
   2603..2640    +  CDS            IgH signal sequence (fragment): signal sequence from the mouse immunoglobulin heavy chain variable region
   2674..3555    +  CDS            SPACA6 (fragment): SACA6_HUMAN - Also known as SPACA6P. Experimental evidence at protein level: Swiss-Prot protein existence level 1. Sperm protein required for fusion of sperm with the egg membrane during fertilization. From Homo sapiens (Human).
   3571..4248    +  CDS            IGHG1 (fragment): IGHG1_HUMAN - Experimental evidence at protein level: Swiss-Prot protein existence level 1. Constant region of immunoglobulin heavy chains. Immunoglobulins, also known as antibodies, are membrane-bound or secreted glycoproteins produced by B lymphocytes. In the recognition phase of humoral immunity, the membrane-bound immunoglobulins serve as receptors which, upon binding of a specific antigen, trigger the clonal expansion and differentiation of B lymphocytes into immunoglobulins- secreting plasma cells. Secreted immunoglobulins mediate the effector phase of humoral immunity, which results in
   4463..4574    +  polyA_signal   bGH poly(A) signal: bovine growth hormone polyadenylation signal
   4575..4683    +  rep_origin     f1 ori (fragment): f1 bacteriophage origin of replication; arrow indicates direction of (+) strand synthesis
   4697..5026    +  promoter       SV40 promoter: SV40 enhancer and early promoter
   5074..5121    +  promoter       EM7 promoter: synthetic bacterial promoter&nbsp
   5140..5739    +  CDS            PuroR (fragment): puromycin N-acetyltransferase; pac from Streptomyces; confers resistance to puromycin
   5749..5874    +  CDS            ble (fragment): BLE_KLEPN - Experimental evidence at protein level: Swiss-Prot protein existence level 1. Binding protein with a strong affinity to the bleomycin family of antibiotics. Binds to CL990; an antimitotic-antibiotic compound. From Klebsiella pneumoniae.
   5869..5990    +  polyA_signal   SV40 poly(A) signal: SV40 polyadenylation signal
   6043..6903    -  CDS            AmpR: β-lactamase; bla; confers resistance to ampicillin, carbenicillin, and related antibiotics
   6906..89      -  promoter       AmpR promoter (fragment) (across the origin): bla
>Addgene plasmid #156710 | pD649-HAsp-SPACA6-Fc(DAPA)-AviTag-6xHis | addgene full sequence | sequence record 390330 | Addgene NGS Result
TTTCAATATTATTGAAGCATTTATCAGGGTTATTGTCTCATGAGCGGATACATATTTGAATGTATTTAGA
AAAATAAACAAATAGGGGTCAGTGTTACAACCAATTAACCAATTCTGAACATTATCGCGAGCCCATTTAT
ACCTGAATATGGCTCATAACACCCCTTGCTCATGACCAAAATCCCTTAACGTGAGTTACGCGCGCGTCGT
TCCACTGAGCGTCAGACCCCGTAGAAAAGATCAAAGGATCTTCTTGAGATCCTTTTTTTCTGCGCGTAAT
CTGCTGCTTGCAAACAAAAAAACCACCGCTACCAGCGGTGGTTTGTTTGCCGGATCAAGAGCTACCAACT
CTTTTTCCGAAGGTAACTGGCTTCAGCAGAGCGCAGATACCAAATACTGTTCTTCTAGTGTAGCCGTAGT
TAGCCCACCACTTCAAGAACTCTGTAGCACCGCCTACATACCTCGCTCTGCTAATCCTGTTACCAGTGGC
TGCTGCCAGTGGCGATAAGTCGTGTCTTACCGGGTTGGACTCAAGACGATAGTTACCGGATAAGGCGCAG
CGGTCGGGCTGAACGGGGGGTTCGTGCACACAGCCCAGCTTGGAGCGAACGACCTACACCGAACTGAGAT
ACCTACAGCGTGAGCTATGAGAAAGCGCCACGCTTCCCGAAGGGAGAAAGGCGGACAGGTATCCGGTAAG
CGGCAGGGTCGGAACAGGAGAGCGCACGAGGGAGCTTCCAGGGGGAAACGCCTGGTATCTTTATAGTCCT
GTCGGGTTTCGCCACCTCTGACTTGAGCGTCGATTTTTGTGATGCTCGTCAGGGGGGCGGAGCCTATGGA
AAAACGCCAGCAACGCGGCCTTTTTACGGTTCCTGGCCTTTTGCTGGCCTTTTGCTCACATGTTCTTTCC
TGCGTTATCCCCTGATTCTGTGGATAACCGTATTACCGCCTTTGAGTGAGCTGATACCGCTCGCCGCAGC
CGAACGACCGAGCGCAGCGAGTCAGTGAGCGAGGAAGCGGAAGGCGAGAGTAGGGAACTGCCAGGCATCA
AACTAAGCAGAAGGCCCCTGACGGATGGCCTTTTTGCGTTTCTACAAACTCTTTCTGTGTTGTAAAACGA
CGGCCAGTCTTAAGCTCGGGCCCCCTGGGCGGTTCTGATAACGAGTAATCGTTAATCCGCAAATAACGTA
AAAACCCGCTTCGGCGGGTTTTTTTATGGGGGGAGTTTAGGGAAAGAGCATTTGTCAGAATATTTAAGGG
CGCCTGTCACTTTGCTTGATATATGAGAATTATTTAACCTTATAAATGAGAAAAAAGCAACGCACTTTAA
ATAAGATACGTTGCTTTTTCGATTGATGAACACCTATAATTAAACTATTCATCTATTATTTATGATTTTT
TGTATATACAATATTTCTAGTTTGTTAAAGAGAATTAAGAAAATAAATCTCGAAAATAATAAAGGGAAAA
TCAGTTTTTGATATCAAAATTATACATGTCAACGATAATACAAAATATAATACAAACTATAAGATGTTAT
CAGTATTTATTATCATTTAGAATAAATTTTGTGTCGCCCTTAATTGTGAGCGGATAACAATTACGAGCTT
CATGCACAGTGGCGTTGACTCAATATTGGCCATTAGCCATATTATTCATTGGTTATATAGCATAAATCAA
TATTGGCTATTGGCCATTGCATACGTTGTATCTATATCATAATATGTACATTTATATTGGCTCATGTCCA
ATATGACCGCCATGTTGGCATTGATTATTGACTAGTTATTAATAGTAATCAATTACGGGGTCATTAGTTC
ATAGCCCATATATGGAGTTCCGCGTTACATAACTTACGGTAAATGGCCCGCCTGGCTGACCGCCCAACGA
CCCCCGCCCATTGACGTCAATAATGACGTATGTTCCCATAGTAACGCCAATAGGGACTTTCCATTGACGT
CAATGGGTGGAGTATTTACGGTAAACTGCCCACTTGGCAGTACATCAAGTGTATCATATGCCAAGTACGC
CCCCTATTGACGTCAATGACGGTAAATGGCCCGCCTGGCATTATGCCCAGTACATGACCTTATGGGACTT
TCCTACTTGGCAGTACATCTACGTATTAGTCATCGCTATTACCATGGTGATGCGGTTTTGGCAGTACATC
AATGGGCGTGGATAGCGGTTTGACTCACGGGGATTTCCAAGTCTCCACCCCATTGACGTCAATGGGAGTT
TGTTTTGGCACCAAAATCAACGGGACTTTCCAAAATGTCGTAACAACTCCGCCCCATTGACGCAAATGGG
CGGTAGGCGTGTACGGTGGGAGGTCTATATAAGCAGAGCTCGTTTAGTGAACCGTCAGATCGCCTGGAGA
CGCCATCCACGCTGTTTTGACCTCCATAGAAGACACCGGGACCGATCCAGCCTCCGCGGCCGGGAACGGT
GCATTGGAACGCGGATTCCCCGTGCCAAGAGTGACGTAAGTACCGCCTATAGAGTCTATAGGCCCACCCC
CTTGGCTTCGTTAGAACGCGGCTACAATTAATACATAACCTTATGTATCATACACATACGATTTAGGTGA
CACTATAGAATAACATCCACTTTGCCTTTCTCTCCACAGGTGTCCACTCCCAGGTCCAACTGCACCTCGG
TTCTATCGAAAACGCGCCTGCTAGCGCCACCATGAAGACCATCATTGCCCTGAGCTACATCTTCTGCCTG
GTGTTCGCTGCGGCCGCCTGTCTGCTGTGTTTTACCACCTACAGCGAGCGGCTGCGGATCTGCCAGATGT
TTGTGGGCATGAGAAGCCCCAAGCTGGAAGAGTGCGAGGAAGCCTTTACAGCCGCCTTTCAGGGCCTGAG
CGACACCGAGATCAACTACGACGAGAGAAGCCATCTGCACGACACCTTCACACAGATGACACACGCCCTG
CAAGAACTGGCCGCTGCTCAGGGAAGCTTTGAGGTGGCATTTCCTGACGCCGCCGAGAAGATGAAGAAAG
TGATCACCCAGCTGAAAGAGGCCCAGGCCTGCATTCCTCCATGCGGCCTTCAAGAGTTCGCCAGACGGTT
TCTGTGCAGCGGCTGCTACAGCAGAGTGTGCGATCTGCCTCTGGACTGCCCTGTGCAGGATGTGACAGTG
ACAAGAGGCGACCAGGCCATGTTCAGCTGCATCGTGAACTTCCAGCTGCCTAAAGAGGAAATCACCTACT
CTTGGAAGTTTGCCGGCGGAGGCCTGAGAACCCAGGACCTGAGCTACTTCAGAGACATGCCCAGAGCCGA
GGGCTACCTGGCCAGAATTAGACCTGCTCAGCTGACCCACAGAGGCACCTTCAGTTGCGTGATCAAGCAG
GATCAGCGGCCCCTGGCTAGACTGTACTTCTTCCTGAATGTGACCGGACCTCCTCCAAGAGCCGAAACAG
AACTGCAGGCCAGCTTCCGGGAAGTGCTTAGATGGGCCCCTAGAGATGCCGAGCTGATTGAGCCTTGGAG
GCCTTCTCTGGGAGAGCTGCTTGCTAGACCTGAGGCTCTGACCCCTAGCAACCTTGGCGCGCCGGGCGGC
GACAAGACCCACACCTGCCCCCCCTGCCCAGCTCCAGAACTGCTGGGAGGGCCTTCCGTGTTCCTGTTCC
CCCCCAAGCCCAAGGACACCCTGATGATCAGCAGGACCCCCGAGGTGACCTGCGTGGTGGTGGCCGTGTC
CCACGAGGACCCAGAGGTGAAGTTCAACTGGTACGTGGACGGCGTGGAGGTGCACAACGCCAAGACCAAG
CCCAGAGAGGAGCAGTACAACAGCACCTACAGGGTGGTGTCCGTGCTGACCGTGCTGCACCAGGACTGGC
TGAACGGCAAAGAATACAAGTGCAAAGTCTCCAACAAGGCCCTGGCTGCCCCAATCGAAAAGACAATCAG
CAAGGCCAAGGGCCAGCCACGGGAGCCCCAGGTGTACACCCTGCCCCCCAGCCGGGAGGAGATGACCAAG
AACCAGGTGTCCCTGACCTGTCTGGTGAAGGGCTTCTACCCCAGCGATATCGCCGTGGAGTGGGAGAGCA
ACGGCCAGCCCGAGAACAACTACAAGACCACCCCCCCAGTGCTGGACAGCGACGGCAGCTTCTTCCTGTA
CAGCAAGCTGACCGTGGACAAGTCCAGGTGGCAGCAGGGCAACGTGTTCAGCTGCAGCGTGATGCACGAG
GCCCTGCACAACCACTACACCCAGAAGTCCCTGAGCCTGAGCCCCGGCGGCAGCGGTCTTAATGATATTT
TCGAGGCTCAGAAGATTGAGTGGCATGAACACCACCACCATCACCACTAAGGCCGGCCTGTAGTCACTGG
CACAACGCGTTACCCGGTAAGCCAATCGGGTATACACGGTCGTCATACTGCAGACAGGGTTCTTCTACTT
TGCAAGATAGTCTTGAGTAGTAAAATAAATAGATAGAGAAAATCAGCCTCGACTGTGCCTTCTAGTTGCC
AGCCATCTGTTGTTTGCCCCTCCCCCGTGCCTTCCTTGACCCTGGAAGGTGCCACTCCCACTGTCCTTTC
CTAATAAAATGAGGAAATTGCATCACAACACTCAACCCTATCTCGGTCTATTCTTTTGATTTATAAGGGA
TTTTGCCGATTTCGGCCTATTGGTTAAAAAATGAGCTGATTTAACAAAAATTTAACGCGAATTAATTCTG
TGGAATGTGTGTCAGTTAGGGTGTGGAAAGTCCCCAGGCTCCCCAGCAGGCAGAAGTATGCAAAGCATGC
ATCTCAATTAGTCAGCAACCAGGTGTGGAAAGTCCCCAGGCTCCCCAGCAGGCAGAAGTATGCAAAGCAT
GCATCTCAATTAGTCAGCAACCATAGTCCCGCCCCTAACTCCGCCCATCCCGCCCCTAACTCCGCCCAGT
TCCGCCCATTCTCCGCCCCATGGCTGACTAATTTTTTTTATTTATGCAGAGGCCGAGGCCGCCTCTGCCT
CTGAGCTATTCCAGAAGTAGTGAGGAGGCTTTTTTGGAGGCCTAGGCTTTTGCAAAAAGCTCCCGGGAGC
TTGTATATCCATTTTCGGATCTGATCAGCACGTGTTGACAATTAATCATCGGCATAGTATATCGGCATAG
TATAATACGACAAGGTGAGGAACTAAACCATGACCGAGTACAAGCCCACGGTGCGCCTCGCCACCCGCGA
CGACGTCCCCAGGGCCGTACGCACCCTCGCCGCCGCGTTCGCCGACTACCCCGCCACGCGCCACACCGTC
GATCCGGACCGCCACATCGAGCGGGTCACCGAGCTGCAAGAACTCTTCCTCACGCGCGTCGGGCTCGACA
TCGGCAAGGTGTGGGTCGCGGACGACGGCGCCGCGGTGGCGGTCTGGACCACGCCGGAGAGCGTCGAAGC
GGGGGCGGTGTTCGCCGAGATCGGCCCGCGCATGGCCGAGTTGAGCGGTTCCCGGCTGGCCGCGCAGCAA
CAGATGGAAGGCCTCCTGGCGCCGCACCGGCCCAAGGAGCCCGCGTGGTTCCTGGCCACCGTCGGCGTCT
CGCCCGACCACCAGGGCAAGGGTCTGGGCAGCGCCGTCGTGCTCCCCGGAGTGGAGGCGGCCGAGCGCGC
CGGGGTGCCCGCCTTCCTGGAGACATCCGCGCCCCGCAACCTCCCCTTCTACGAGCGGCTCGGCTTCACC
GTCACCGCCGACGTCGAGGTGCCCGAAGGACCGCGCACCTGGTGCATGACCCGCAAGCCCGGTGCCTGAC
ACGTGCTACGAGATTTCGATTCCACCGCCGCCTTCTATGAAAGGTTGGGCTTCGGAATCGTTTTCCGGGA
CGCCGGCTGGATGATCCTCCAGCGCGGGGATCTCATGCTGGAGTTCTTCGCCCACCCCAACTTGTTTATT
GCAGCTTATAATGGTTACAAATAAAGCAATAGCATCACAAATTTCACAAATAAAGCATTTTTTTCACTGC
ATTCTAGTTGTGGTTTGTCCAAACTCATCAATGTATCTTATCATGTCTGTATACCGTCGACCTCTAGCTA
GAGCTTGGCGTAATCATGGTCATTACCAATGCTTAATCAGTGAGGCACCTATCTCAGCGATCTGTCTATT
TCGTTCATCCATAGTTGCCTGACTCCCCGTCGTGTAGATAACTACGATACGGGAGGGCTTACCATCTGGC
CCCAGCGCTGCGATGATACCGCGAGAACCACGCTCACCGGCTCCGGATTTATCAGCAATAAACCAGCCAG
CCGGAAGGGCCGAGCGCAGAAGTGGTCCTGCAACTTTATCCGCCTCCATCCAGTCTATTAATTGTTGCCG
GGAAGCTAGAGTAAGTAGTTCGCCAGTTAATAGTTTGCGCAACGTTGTTGCCATCGCTACAGGCATCGTG
GTGTCACGCTCGTCGTTTGGTATGGCTTCATTCAGCTCCGGTTCCCAACGATCAAGGCGAGTTACATGAT
CCCCCATGTTGTGCAAAAAAGCGGTTAGCTCCTTCGGTCCTCCGATCGTTGTCAGAAGTAAGTTGGCCGC
AGTGTTATCACTCATGGTTATGGCAGCACTGCATAATTCTCTTACTGTCATGCCATCCGTAAGATGCTTT
TCTGTGACTGGTGAGTACTCAACCAAGTCATTCTGAGAATAGTGTATGCGGCGACCGAGTTGCTCTTGCC
CGGCGTCAATACGGGATAATACCGCGCCACATAGCAGAACTTTAAAAGTGCTCATCATTGGAAAACGTTC
TTCGGGGCGAAAACTCTCAAGGATCTTACCGCTGTTGAGATCCAGTTCGATGTAACCCACTCGTGCACCC
AACTGATCTTCAGCATCTTTTACTTTCACCAGCGTTTCTGGGTGAGCAAAAACAGGAAGGCAAAATGCCG
CAAAAAAGGGAATAAGGGCGACACGGAAATGTTGAATACTCATATTCTTCCTT
