>Addgene plasmid #156710 | pD649-HAsp-SPACA6-Fc(DAPA)-AviTag-6xHis | depositor partial sequence | sequence record 302530 | insert (extracellular domain)
TGTCTGCTGTGTTTTACCACCTACAGCGAGCGGCTGCGGATCTGCCAGATGTTTGTGGGCATGAGAAGCC
CCAAGCTGGAAGAGTGCGAGGAAGCCTTTACAGCCGCCTTTCAGGGCCTGAGCGACACCGAGATCAACTA
CGACGAGAGAAGCCATCTGCACGACACCTTCACACAGATGACACACGCCCTGCAAGAACTGGCCGCTGCT
CAGGGAAGCTTTGAGGTGGCATTTCCTGACGCCGCCGAGAAGATGAAGAAAGTGATCACCCAGCTGAAAG
AGGCCCAGGCCTGCATTCCTCCATGCGGCCTTCAAGAGTTCGCCAGACGGTTTCTGTGCAGCGGCTGCTA
CAGCAGAGTGTGCGATCTGCCTCTGGACTGCCCTGTGCAGGATGTGACAGTGACAAGAGGCGACCAGGCC
ATGTTCAGCTGCATCGTGAACTTCCAGCTGCCTAAAGAGGAAATCACCTACTCTTGGAAGTTTGCCGGCG
GAGGCCTGAGAACCCAGGACCTGAGCTACTTCAGAGACATGCCCAGAGCCGAGGGCTACCTGGCCAGAAT
TAGACCTGCTCAGCTGACCCACAGAGGCACCTTCAGTTGCGTGATCAAGCAGGATCAGCGGCCCCTGGCT
AGACTGTACTTCTTCCTGAATGTGACCGGACCTCCTCCAAGAGCCGAAACAGAACTGCAGGCCAGCTTCC
GGGAAGTGCTTAGATGGGCCCCTAGAGATGCCGAGCTGATTGAGCCTTGGAGGCCTTCTCTGGGAGAGCT
GCTTGCTAGACCTGAGGCTCTGACCCCTAGCAACCTT
